>Addgene plasmid #224295 | EF1a-KLF2-T2A-mCHERRY | addgene full sequence | sequence record 445713 | Addgene NGS Result
TGAAAGACCCCACCTGTAGGTTTGGCAAGCTAGCTTAAGTAACGCCATTTTGCAAGGCATGGAAAATACA
TAACTGAGAATAGAGAAGTTCAGATCAAGGTTAGGAACAGAGAGACAGCAGAATATGGGCCAAACAGGAT
ATCTGTGGTAAGCAGTTCCTGCCCCGGCTCAGGGCCAAGAACAGATGGTCCCCAGATGCGGTCCCGCCCT
CAGCAGTTTCTAGAGAACCATCAGATGTTTCCAGGGTGCCCCAAGGACCTGAAATGACCCTGTGCCTTAT
TTGAACTAACCAATCAGTTCGCTTCTCGCTTCTGTTCGCGCGCTTCTGCTCCCCGAGCTCAATAAAAGAG
CCCACAACCCCTCACTCGGCGCGCCAGTCCTCCGATAGACTGCGTCGCCCGGGTACCCGTATTCCCAATA
AAGCCTCTTGCTGTTTGCATCCGAATCGTGGACTCGCTGATCCTTGGGAGGGTCTCCTCAGATTGATTGA
CTGCCCACCTCGGGGGTCTTTCATTTGGAGGTTCCACCGAGATTTGGAGACCCCTGCCCAGGGACCACCG
ACCCCCCCGCCGGGAGGTAAGCTGGCCAGCGGTCGTTTCGTGTCTGTCTCTGTCTTTGTGCGTGTTTGTG
CCGGCATCTAATGTTTGCGCCTGCGTCTGTACTAGTTAGCTAACTAGCTCTGTATCTGGCGGACCCGTGG
TGGAACTGACGAGTTCTGAACACCCGGCCGCAACCCTGGGAGACGTCCCAGGGACTTTGGGGGCCGTTTT
TGTGGCCCGACCTGAGGAAGGGAGTCGATGTGGAATCCGACCCCGTCAGGATATGTGGTTCTGGTAGGAG
ACGAGAACCTAAAACAGTTCCCGCCTCCGTCTGAATTTTTGCTTTCGGTTTGGAACCGAAGCCGCGCGTC
TTGTCTGCTGCAGCGCTGCAGCATCGTTCTGTGTTGTCTCTGTCTGACTGTGTTTCTGTATTTGTCTGAA
AATTAGGGCCAGACTGTTACCACTCCCTTAAGTTTGACCTTAGGTCACTGGAAAGATGTCGAGCGGATCG
CTCACAACCAGTCGGTAGATGTCAAGAAGAGACGTTGGGTTACCTTCTGCTCTGCAGAATGGCCAACCTT
TAACGTCGGATGGCCGCGAGACGGCACCTTTAACCGAGACCTCATCACCCAGGTTAAGATCAAGGTCTTT
TCACCTGGCCCGCATGGACACCCAGACCAGGTCCCCTACATCGTGACCTGGGAAGCCTTGGCTTTTGACC
CCCCTCCCTGGGTCAAGCCCTTTGTACACCCTAAGCCTCCGCCTCCTCTTCCTCCATCCGCCCCGTCTCT
CCCCCTTGAACCTCCTCGTTCGACCCCGCCTCGATCCTCCCTTTATCCAGCCCTCACTCCTTCTCTAGGC
GCCGGAATTGCTTCGCGATGTACGGGCCAGGAAAGGAGTGGGAATTGGCTCCGGTGCCCGTCAGTGGGCA
GAGCGCACATCGCCCACAGTCCCCGAGAAGTTGGGGGGAGGGGTCGGCAATTGATCCGGTGCCTAGAGAA
GGTGGCGCGGGGTAAACTGGGAAAGTGATGTCGTGTACTGGCTCCGCCTTTTTCCCGAGGGTGGGGGAGA
ACCGTATATAAGTGCAGTAGTCGCCGTGAACGTTCTTTTTCGCAACGGGTTTGCCGCCAGAACACAGGAC
CGGTTCTAGAGCCACCATGGCGCTCAGCGAGCCTATCTTGCCTAGTTTTGCCACTTTTGCATCCCCCTGT
GAACGAGGATTGCAGGAACGCTGGCCTCGCAACGAACCAGAAGCTGGAGGGACCGACGAAGACCTCAACA
ATGTGTTGGATTTTATCCTGAGTATGGGGCTCGATGGCTTGGGGGCCGAAAACCCACCAGAACCACCTCC
ACAGCCCCCTCCACCAGCCTTTTATTACCCAGAACCCGGAGCACCACCACCATACTCAATCCCCGCCGCT
TCACTTGGTACAGAACTCCTCAGGCCAGATTTGGATCCTCCACAGGGTCCCGCATTGCACGGACGCTTCC
TTTTGGCCCCTCCAGGGCGACTGGTCAAGGCCGAGCCTCCTGAAGTGGATGGTGGAGGCTATGGGTGCGC
TCCAGGGCTGGCTCACGGGCCAAGAGGCTTGAAACTTGAGGGCGCTCCAGGTGCAACCGGAGCCTGCATG
CGGGGTCCCGCCGGCCGCCCCCCGCCGCCCCCGGACACGCCGCCGCTCAGCCCCGACGGCCCCCTGCGCA
TCCCGGCGTCCGGTCCACGCAACCCGTTCCCGCCGCCCTTCGGTCCCGGCCCCAGCTTCGGCGGCCCCGG
CCCCGCGTTGCACTACGGGCCTCCCGCGCCTGGCGCCTTCGGTCTTTTCGAGGACGCGGCGGCAGCGGCG
GCGGCGCTGGGCTTGGCTCCACCTGCCACGCGCGGTCTCCTCACGCCGCCCTCGTCCCCGCTGGAGCTGC
TGGAGGCCAAGCCCAAACGCGGCCGCCGCTCCTGGCCCCGCAAGCGCGCCGCCACACATACTTGCAGCTA
CACCAACTGCGGCAAGACCTACACCAAGAGCTCGCACCTAAAGGCGCATCTGCGTACACACACAGGTGAG
AAGCCTTATCATTGCAACTGGGAAGGATGCGGCTGGAAGTTCGCGCGCTCTGACGAGCTTACCCGCCACT
ACCGAAAGCACACAGGTCACAGACCCTTTCAGTGCCACTTGTGCGACCGGGCCTTCTCCAGGTCCGACCA
CCTGGCCTTGCACATGAAGCGACACATGGCTAGCGAGGGCAGAGGAAGTCTTCTAACATGCGGTGACGTG
GAGGAGAATCCCGGCCCTGGTACCGTGAGCAAGGGCGAGGAGGATAACATGGCCATCATCAAGGAGTTCA
TGCGCTTCAAGGTGCACATGGAGGGCTCCGTGAACGGCCACGAGTTCGAGATCGAGGGCGAGGGCGAGGG
CCGCCCCTACGAGGGCACCCAGACCGCCAAGCTGAAGGTGACCAAGGGTGGCCCCCTGCCCTTCGCCTGG
GACATCCTGTCCCCTCAGTTCATGTACGGCTCCAAGGCCTACGTGAAGCACCCCGCCGACATCCCCGACT
ACTTGAAGCTGTCCTTCCCCGAGGGCTTCAAGTGGGAGCGCGTGATGAACTTCGAGGACGGCGGCGTGGT
GACCGTGACCCAGGACTCCTCCCTGCAGGACGGCGAGTTCATCTACAAGGTGAAGCTGCGCGGCACCAAC
TTCCCCTCCGACGGCCCCGTAATGCAGAAGAAGACCATGGGCTGGGATGCCTCCTCCGAGCGGATGTACC
CCGAGGACGGCGCCCTGAAGGGCGAGATCAAGCAGAGGCTGAAGCTGAAGGACGGCGGCCACTACGACGC
TGAGGTCAAGACCACCTACAAGGCCAAGAAGCCCGTGCAGCTGCCCGGCGCCTACAACGTCAACATCAAG
TTGGACATCACCTCCCACAACGAGGACTACACCATCGTGGAACAGTACGAACGCGCCGAGGGCCGCCACT
CCACCGGCGGCATGGACGAGCTGTACAAGACCGGTTAGTAATGAGTTTAAACGGGGGAGGCTAACTGAAA
CACGGAAGGAGACAATACCGGAAGGGGCCGCGACTCTAGAGTCGACCTGCAGGCATGCAAGCTTCAGGTA
GCCGGCTAACGTTAACAACCGGTACCTCTAGAACTATAGCTAGCATGCGCAAATTTAAAGCGCTGATATC
GATAAAATAAAAGATTTTATTTAGTCTCCAGAAAAAGGGGGGAATGAAAGACCCCACCTGTAGGTTTGGC
AAGCTAGCTTAAGTAACGCCATTTTGCAAGGCATGGAAAATACATAACTGAGAATAGAGAAGTTCAGATC
AAGGTTAGGAACAGAGAGACAGCAGAATATGGGCCAAACAGGATATCTGTGGTAAGCAGTTCCTGCCCCG
GCTCAGGGCCAAGAACAGATGGTCCCCAGATGCGGTCCCGCCCTCAGCAGTTTCTAGAGAACCATCAGAT
GTTTCCAGGGTGCCCCAAGGACCTGAAATGACCCTGTGCCTTATTTGAACTAACCAATCAGTTCGCTTCT
CGCTTCTGTTCGCGCGCTTCTGCTCCCCGAGCTCAATAAAAGAGCCCACAACCCCTCACTCGGCGCGCCA
GTCCTCCGATAGACTGCGTCGCCCGGGTACCCGTGTATCCAATAAACCCTCTTGCAGTTGCATCCGACTT
GTGGTCTCGCTGTTCCTTGGGAGGGTCTCCTCTGAGTGATTGACTACCCGTCAGCGGGGGTCTTTCATGG
GTAACAGTTTCTTGAAGTTGGAGAACAACATTCTGAGGGTAGGAGTCGAATATTAAGTAATCCTGACTCA
ATTAGCCACTGTTTTGAATCCACATACTCCAATACTCCTGAAATAGTTCATTATGGACAGCGCAGAAAGA
GCTGGGGAGAATTGTGAAATTGTTATCCGCTCACAATTCCACACAACATACGAGCCGGAAGCATAAAGTG
TAAAGCCTGGGGTGCCTAATGAGTGAGCTAACTCACATTAATTGCGTTGCGCTCACTGCCCGCTTTCCAG
TCGGGAAACCTGTCGTGCCAGCTGCATTAATGAATCGGCCAACGCGCGGGGAGAGGCGGTTTGCGTATTG
GGCGCTCTTCCGCTTCCTCGCTCACTGACTCGCTGCGCTCGGTCGTTCGGCTGCGGCGAGCGGTATCAGC
TCACTCAAAGGCGGTAATACGGTTATCCACAGAATCAGGGGATAACGCAGGAAAGAACATGTGAGCAAAA
GGCCAGCAAAAGGCCAGGAACCGTAAAAAGGCCGCGTTGCTGGCGTTTTTCCATAGGCTCCGCCCCCCTG
ACGAGCATCACAAAAATCGACGCTCAAGTCAGAGGTGGCGAAACCCGACAGGACTATAAAGATACCAGGC
GTTTCCCCCTGGAAGCTCCCTCGTGCGCTCTCCTGTTCCGACCCTGCCGCTTACCGGATACCTGTCCGCC
TTTCTCCCTTCGGGAAGCGTGGCGCTTTCTCATAGCTCACGCTGTAGGTATCTCAGTTCGGTGTAGGTCG
TTCGCTCCAAGCTGGGCTGTGTGCACGAACCCCCCGTTCAGCCCGACCGCTGCGCCTTATCCGGTAACTA
TCGTCTTGAGTCCAACCCGGTAAGACACGACTTATCGCCACTGGCAGCAGCCACTGGTAACAGGATTAGC
AGAGCGAGGTATGTAGGCGGTGCTACAGAGTTCTTGAAGTGGTGGCCTAACTACGGCTACACTAGAAGAA
CAGTATTTGGTATCTGCGCTCTGCTGAAGCCAGTTACCTTCGGAAAAAGAGTTGGTAGCTCTTGATCCGG
CAAACAAACCACCGCTGGTAGCGGTGGTTTTTTTGTTTGCAAGCAGCAGATTACGCGCAGAAAAAAAGGA
TCTCAAGAAGATCCTTTGATCTTTTCTACGGGGTCTGACGCTCAGTGGAACGAAAACTCACGTTAAGGGA
TTTTGGTCATGAGATTATCAAAAAGGATCTTCACCTAGATCCTTTTAAATTAAAAATGAAGTTTTAAATC
AATCTAAAGTATATATGAGTAAACTTGGTCTGACAGTTACCAATGCTTAATCAGTGAGGCACCTATCTCA
GCGATCTGTCTATTTCGTTCATCCATAGTTGCCTGACTCCCCGTCGTGTAGATAACTACGATACGGGAGG
GCTTACCATCTGGCCCCAGTGCTGCAATGATACCGCGAGACCCACGCTCACCGGCTCCAGATTTATCAGC
AATAAACCAGCCAGCCGGAAGGGCCGAGCGCAGAAGTGGTCCTGCAACTTTATCCGCCTCCATCCAGTCT
ATTAATTGTTGCCGGGAAGCTAGAGTAAGTAGTTCGCCAGTTAATAGTTTGCGCAACGTTGTTGCCATTG
CTACAGGCATCGTGGTGTCACGCTCGTCGTTTGGTATGGCTTCATTCAGCTCCGGTTCCCAACGATCAAG
GCGAGTTACATGATCCCCCATGTTGTGCAAAAAAGCGGTTAGCTCCTTCGGTCCTCCGATCGTTGTCAGA
AGTAAGTTGGCCGCAGTGTTATCACTCATGGTTATGGCAGCACTGCATAATTCTCTTACTGTCATGCCAT
CCGTAAGATGCTTTTCTGTGACTGGTGAGTACTCAACCAAGTCATTCTGAGAATAGTGTATGCGGCGACC
GAGTTGCTCTTGCCCGGCGTCAATACGGGATAATACCGCGCCACATAGCAGAACTTTAAAAGTGCTCATC
ATTGGAAAACGTTCTTCGGGGCGAAAACTCTCAAGGATCTTACCGCTGTTGAGATCCAGTTCGATGTAAC
CCACTCGTGCACCCAACTGATCTTCAGCATCTTTTACTTTCACCAGCGTTTCTGGGTGAGCAAAAACAGG
AAGGCAAAATGCCGCAAAAAAGGGAATAAGGGCGACACGGAAATGTTGAATACTCATACTCTTCCTTTTT
CAATATTATTGAAGCATTTATCAGGGTTATTGTCTCATGAGCGGATACATATTTGAATGTATTTAGAAAA
ATAAACAAATAGGGGTTCCGCGCACATTTCCCCGAAAAGTGCCACCTGACGTCTAAGAAACCATTATTAT
CATGACATTAACCTATAAAAATAGGCGTATCACGAGGCCCTTTCGTCTCGCGCGTTTCGGTGATGACGGT
GAAAACCTCTGACACATGCAGCTCCCGGAGACGGTCACAGCTTGTCTGTAAGCGGATGCCGGGAGCAAAC
AAGCCCGTCAGGGCGCGTCAGCGGGTGTTGGCGGGTGTCGGGGCTGGCTTAACTATGCGGCATCAGAGCA
GATTGTACTGAGAGTGCACCATATGCGGTGTGAAATACCGCACAGATGCGTAAGGAGAAAATACCGCATC
AGGCGCCATTCGCCATTCAGGCTGCGCAACTGTTGGGAAGGGCGATCGGTGCGGGCCTCTTCGCTATTAC
GCCAGCTGGCGAAAGGGGGATGTGCTGCAAGGCGATTAAGTTGGGTAACGCCAGGGTTTTCCCAGTCACG
ACGTTGTAAAACGACGGCGCAAGGAATGGTGCATGCAAGGAGATGGCGCCCAACAGTCCCCCGGCCACGG
GGCCTGCCACCATACCCACGCCGAAACAAGCGCTCATGAGCCCGAAGTGGCGAGCCCGATCTTCCCCATC
GGTGATGTCGGCGATATAGGCGCCAGCAACCGCACCTGTGGCGCCGGTGATGCCGGCCACGATGCGTCCG
GCGTAGAGGCGATTAGTCCAATTTGTTAAAGACAGGATATCAGTGGTCCAGGCTCTAGTTTTGACTCAAC
AATATCACCAGCTGAAGCCTATAGAGTACGAGCCATAGATAAAATAAAAGATTTTATTTAGTCTCCAGAA
AAAGGGGGGAA
Features (pLannotate 1.2.2; 20 found; start..end, strand, type, name):
    579..920     +  misc_feature   MESV Ψ: packaging signal of murine embryonic stem cell virus
    987..1403    +  CDS            gag (truncated): truncated Moloney murine leukemia virus (MMLV) gag gene lacking the start codon
   1466..1677    +  promoter       EF-1α core promoter: core promoter for human elongation factor EF-1α
   1697..2713    +  CDS            Klf2: KLF2_MOUSE - Also known as Lklf. Experimental evidence at protein level: Swiss-Prot protein existence level 1. Transcription factor that binds to the CACCC box in the promoter of target genes such as HBB/beta globin or NOV and activates their transcription. Might be involved in transcriptional regulation by modulating the binding of the RARA nuclear receptor to RARE DNA elements (By similarity). From Mus musculus (Mouse).
   2825..3529    +  CDS            mCherry: mCherry is a basic (constitutively fluorescent) red fluorescent protein published in 2004, derived from Discosoma sp.. It is reported to be a very rapidly-maturing monomer with low acid sensitivity.
   3604..3634    +  misc_feature   MCS (fragment): pUC18/19 multiple cloning site
   3754..4268    +  LTR            3' LTR: 3' long terminal repeat from murine embryonic stem cell virus
   4430..4446    -  protein_bind   lac operator: The lac repressor binds to the lac operator to inhibit transcription in E. coli. This inhibition can be relieved by adding lactose or isopropyl-β-D-thiogalactopyranoside (IPTG). lac repressor encoded by lacI
   4454..4484    -  promoter       lac promoter: promoter for the E. coli lac operon
   4499..4520    -  protein_bind   CAP binding site: CAP binding activates transcription in the presence of cAMP. E. coli catabolite activator protein
   4533..4625    -  CDS            lacI (fragment): lac repressor; lacI; The lac repressor binds to the lac operator to inhibit transcription in E. coli. This inhibition can be relieved by adding lactose or isopropyl-β-D-thiogalactopyranoside (IPTG).
   4808..5396    -  rep_origin     ori: high-copy-number ColE1/pMB1/pBR322/pUC origin of replication
   5567..6427    -  CDS            AmpR: β-lactamase; bla; confers resistance to ampicillin, carbenicillin, and related antibiotics
   6428..6532    -  promoter       AmpR promoter: bla
   6627..6662    +  CDS            rop (fragment): Rop protein, which maintains plasmids at low copy number; rop
   6764..6863    +  misc_feature   bom (fragment): basis of mobility region from pBR322
   6869..7018    -  CDS            lacZα (fragment): LacZα fragment of β-galactosidase; lacZ fragment
   7018..7219    -  CDS            TcR (fragment): tetracycline efflux protein; tet; confers resistance to tetracycline
   7220..7318    +  CDS            env (fragment): murine leukemia virus gPr80 envelope polyprotein precursor; env; proteolytically cleaved into gp70SU and p15TM subunits
   7360..515     +  LTR            5' LTR (across the origin): 5' long terminal repeat from murine embryonic stem cell virus
