[The description below was written by a language model from this plasmid's Addgene catalogue record and pLannotate feature annotations shown in this document.]
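Description:
EF1a-KLF2-T2A-mCHERRY is a gammaretroviral expression plasmid built on the MSCV backbone for delivering mouse Klf2 together with a red fluorescent reporter into mammalian cells. The 7,361-nt sequenced record shows the usual MSCV architecture: 5' and 3' long terminal repeats from murine embryonic stem cell virus flanking the MESV Ψ packaging signal and a truncated, start-codon-less MMLV gag segment that extends the packaging region. When the plasmid is introduced into a packaging cell line supplying gag-pol and env in trans, the LTR-to-LTR transcript is encapsidated, and the resulting virus integrates the cassette into target-cell genomes. In bacteria the plasmid is maintained by a high-copy ColE1/pUC-type origin and selected with ampicillin through the β-lactamase gene. Short fragments of lacI, lacZα, rop, bom, TcR and env in the backbone are non-functional cloning remnants.

Downstream of the packaging region, an internal human EF-1α core promoter drives a single open reading frame, assembled by Gibson cloning, in which the mouse Klf2 coding sequence is followed by mCherry. The catalogue entry states that the two are joined by a T2A peptide. The T2A itself is not annotated in the feature table, but it would fall in the unannotated gap between the two coding sequences. Ribosomal skipping at the 2A site yields separate KLF2 transcription factor and mCherry proteins from one transcript, so red fluorescence marks transduced, KLF2-expressing cells. mCherry is the only mammalian marker listed, and there is no drug-resistance gene. The construct is suited to enforced KLF2 expression, and the associated publication concerns KLF2's role in CD8 T cell lineage fidelity and exhaustion during LCMV infection.
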