Addgene plasmid #224295: EF1a-KLF2-T2A-mCHERRY
Purpose: Expresses mouse KLF2 and mCherry under EF1a promoter
Depositing lab: Nikhil Joshi. Depositing organization: Yale University. Publication: KLF2 maintains lineage fidelity and suppresses CD8 T cell exhaustion during acute LCMV infection. Fagerberg E, Attanasio J, Dien C, Singh J, Kessler EA, Abdullah L, Shen J, Hunt BG, Connolly KA, De Brouwer E, He J, Iyer NR, Buck J, Borr ER, Damo M, Foster GG, Giles JR, Huang YH, Tsang JS, Krishnaswamy S, Cui W, Joshi NS. Science. 2025 Jan 2;387(6735):eadn2337. doi: 10.1126/science.adn2337. Epub 2025 Feb 14. PubMed 39946463.
Backbone
  Vector backbone: MSCV
  Vector type: Mammalian Expression, Retroviral
  Selectable markers: mCherry
Growth in bacteria
  Bacterial resistance: Ampicillin, 100 μg/mL
  Growth temperature: 37°C
  Growth strain: NEB Stable
  Copy number: Unknown
Gene/Insert
  Gene/Insert name: KLF2 T2A mCherry
  Species: M. musculus (mouse)
  Entrez Gene: Klf2 (a.k.a. Lklf)
  Promoter: EF1a
  Cloning method: Gibson Cloning
  Sequencing primers: 5′ ccatggcgctcagcgagc
Terms and licenses: Academic/Nonprofit Terms; Industry Terms: Not Available to Industry
How to cite: EF1a-KLF2-T2A-mCHERRY was a gift from Nikhil Joshi (Addgene plasmid # 224295 ; http://n2t.net/addgene:224295 ; RRID:Addgene_224295)
